>Addgene plasmid #133990 | pHP025Env | addgene full sequence | sequence record 269455 | Addgene NGS Result
GTTAAAAAATGAGCTGATTTAACAAAAATTTAACGCGAATTAATTCTGTGGAATGTGTGTCAGTTAGGGT
GTGGAAAGTCCCCAGGCTCCCCAGCAGGCAGAAGTATGCAAAGCATGCATCTCAATTAGTCAGCAACCAG
GTGTGGAAAGTCCCCAGGCTCCCCAGCAGGCAGAAGTATGCAAAGCATGCATCTCAATTAGTCAGCAACC
ATAGTCCCGCCCCTAACTCCGCCCATCCCGCCCCTAACTCCGCCCAGTTCCGCCCATTCTCCGCCCCATG
GCTGACTAATTTTTTTTATTTATGCAGAGGCCGAGGCCGCCTCTGCCTCTGAGCTATTCCAGAAGTAGTG
AGGAGGCTTTTTTGGAGGCCTAGGCTTTTGCAAAAAGCTCCCGGGAGCTTGTATATCCATTTTCGGATCT
GATCAAGAGACAGGATGAGGATCGTTTCGCATGATTGAACAAGATGGATTGCACGCAGGTTCTCCGGCCG
CTTGGGTGGAGAGGCTATTCGGCTATGACTGGGCACAACAGACAATCGGCTGCTCTGATGCCGCCGTGTT
CCGGCTGTCAGCGCAGGGGCGCCCGGTTCTTTTTGTCAAGACCGACCTGTCCGGTGCCCTGAATGAACTG
CAGGACGAGGCAGCGCGGCTATCGTGGCTGGCCACGACGGGCGTTCCTTGCGCAGCTGTGCTCGACGTTG
TCACTGAAGCGGGAAGGGACTGGCTGCTATTGGGCGAAGTGCCGGGGCAGGATCTCCTGTCATCTCACCT
TGCTCCTGCCGAGAAAGTATCCATCATGGCTGATGCAATGCGGCGGCTGCATACGCTTGATCCGGCTACC
TGCCCATTCGACCACCAAGCGAAACATCGCATCGAGCGAGCACGTACTCGGATGGAAGCCGGTCTTGTCG
ATCAGGATGATCTGGACGAAGAGCATCAGGGGCTCGCGCCAGCCGAACTGTTCGCCAGGCTCAAGGCGCG
CATGCCCGACGGCGAGGATCTCGTCGTGACCCATGGCGATGCCTGCTTGCCGAATATCATGGTGGAAAAT
GGCCGCTTTTCTGGATTCATCGACTGTGGCCGGCTGGGTGTGGCGGACCGCTATCAGGACATAGCGTTGG
CTACCCGTGATATTGCTGAAGAGCTTGGCGGCGAATGGGCTGACCGCTTCCTCGTGCTTTACGGTATCGC
CGCTCCCGATTCGCAGCGCATCGCCTTCTATCGCCTTCTTGACGAGTTCTTCTGAGCGGGACTCTGGGGT
TCGCGAAATGACCGACCAAGCGACGCCCAACCTGCCATCACGAGATTTCGATTCCACCGCCGCCTTCTAT
GAAAGGTTGGGCTTCGGAATCGTTTTCCGGGACGCCGGCTGGATGATCCTCCAGCGCGGGGATCTCATGC
TGGAGTTCTTCGCCCACCCCAACTTGTTTATTGCAGCTTATAATGGTTACAAATAAAGCAATAGCATCAC
AAATTTCACAAATAAAGCATTTTTTTCACTGCATTCTAGTTGTGGTTTGTCCAAACTCATCAATGTATCT
TATCATGTCTGTATACCGTCGACCTCTAGCTAGAGCTTGGCGTAATCATGGTCATAGCTGTTTCCTGTGT
GAAATTGTTATCCGCTCACAATTCCACACAACATACGAGCCGGAAGCATAAAGTGTAAAGCCTGGGGTGC
CTAATGAGTGAGCTAACTCACATTAATTGCGTTGCGCTCACTGCCCGCTTTCCAGTCGGGAAACCTGTCG
TGCCAGCTGCATTAATGAATCGGCCAACGCGCGGGGAGAGGCGGTTTGCGTATTGGGCGCTCTTCCGCTT
CCTCGCTCACTGACTCGCTGCGCTCGGTCGTTCGGCTGCGGCGAGCGGTATCAGCTCACTCAAAGGCGGT
AATACGGTTATCCACAGAATCAGGGGATAACGCAGGAAAGAACATGTGAGCAAAAGGCCAGCAAAAGGCC
AGGAACCGTAAAAAGGCCGCGTTGCTGGCGTTTTTCCATAGGCTCCGCCCCCCTGACGAGCATCACAAAA
ATCGACGCTCAAGTCAGAGGTGGCGAAACCCGACAGGACTATAAAGATACCAGGCGTTTCCCCCTGGAAG
CTCCCTCGTGCGCTCTCCTGTTCCGACCCTGCCGCTTACCGGATACCTGTCCGCCTTTCTCCCTTCGGGA
AGCGTGGCGCTTTCTCATAGCTCACGCTGTAGGTATCTCAGTTCGGTGTAGGTCGTTCGCTCCAAGCTGG
GCTGTGTGCACGAACCCCCCGTTCAGCCCGACCGCTGCGCCTTATCCGGTAACTATCGTCTTGAGTCCAA
CCCGGTAAGACACGACTTATCGCCACTGGCAGCAGCCACTGGTAACAGGATTAGCAGAGCGAGGTATGTA
GGCGGTGCTACAGAGTTCTTGAAGTGGTGGCCTAACTACGGCTACACTAGAAGAACAGTATTTGGTATCT
GCGCTCTGCTGAAGCCAGTTACCTTCGGAAAAAGAGTTGGTAGCTCTTGATCCGGCAAACAAACCACCGC
TGGTAGCGGTGGTTTTTTTGTTTGCAAGCAGCAGATTACGCGCAGAAAAAAAGGATCTCAAGAAGATCCT
TTGATCTTTTCTACGGGGTCTGACGCTCAGTGGAACGAAAACTCACGTTAAGGGATTTTGGTCATGAGAT
TATCAAAAAGGATCTTCACCTAGATCCTTTTAAATTAAAAATGAAGTTTTAAATCAATCTAAAGTATATA
TGAGTAAACTTGGTCTGACAGTTACCAATGCTTAATCAGTGAGGCACCTATCTCAGCGATCTGTCTATTT
CGTTCATCCATAGTTGCCTGACTCCCCGTCGTGTAGATAACTACGATACGGGAGGGCTTACCATCTGGCC
CCAGTGCTGCAATGATACCGCGAGACCCACGCTCACCGGCTCCAGATTTATCAGCAATAAACCAGCCAGC
CGGAAGGGCCGAGCGCAGAAGTGGTCCTGCAACTTTATCCGCCTCCATCCAGTCTATTAATTGTTGCCGG
GAAGCTAGAGTAAGTAGTTCGCCAGTTAATAGTTTGCGCAACGTTGTTGCCATTGCTACAGGCATCGTGG
TGTCACGCTCGTCGTTTGGTATGGCTTCATTCAGCTCCGGTTCCCAACGATCAAGGCGAGTTACATGATC
CCCCATGTTGTGCAAAAAAGCGGTTAGCTCCTTCGGTCCTCCGATCGTTGTCAGAAGTAAGTTGGCCGCA
GTGTTATCACTCATGGTTATGGCAGCACTGCATAATTCTCTTACTGTCATGCCATCCGTAAGATGCTTTT
CTGTGACTGGTGAGTACTCAACCAAGTCATTCTGAGAATAGTGTATGCGGCGACCGAGTTGCTCTTGCCC
GGCGTCAATACGGGATAATACCGCGCCACATAGCAGAACTTTAAAAGTGCTCATCATTGGAAAACGTTCT
TCGGGGCGAAAACTCTCAAGGATCTTACCGCTGTTGAGATCCAGTTCGATGTAACCCACTCGTGCACCCA
ACTGATCTTCAGCATCTTTTACTTTCACCAGCGTTTCTGGGTGAGCAAAAACAGGAAGGCAAAATGCCGC
AAAAAAGGGAATAAGGGCGACACGGAAATGTTGAATACTCATACTCTTCCTTTTTCAATATTATTGAAGC
ATTTATCAGGGTTATTGTCTCATGAGCGGATACATATTTGAATGTATTTAGAAAAATAAACAAATAGGGG
TTCCGCGCACATTTCCCCGAAAAGTGCCACCTGACGTCGACGGATCGGGAGATCTCCCGATCCCCTATGG
TGCACTCTCAGTACAATCTGCTCTGATGCCGCATAGTTAAGCCAGTATCTGCTCCCTGCTTGTGTGTTGG
AGGTCGCTGAGTAGTGCGCGAGCAAAATTTAAGCTACAACAAGGCAAGGCTTGACCGACAATTGCATGAA
GAATCTGCTTAGGGTTAGGCGTTTTGCGCTGCTTCGCGATGTACGGGCCAGATATACGCGTTGACATTGA
TTATTGACTAGTTATTAATAGTAATCAATTACGGGGTCATTAGTTCATAGCCCATATATGGAGTTCCGCG
TTACATAACTTACGGTAAATGGCCCGCCTGGCTGACCGCCCAACGACCCCCGCCCATTGACGTCAATAAT
GACGTATGTTCCCATAGTAACGCCAATAGGGACTTTCCATTGACGTCAATGGGTGGAGTATTTACGGTAA
ACTGCCCACTTGGCAGTACATCAAGTGTATCATATGCCAAGTACGCCCCCTATTGACGTCAATGACGGTA
AATGGCCCGCCTGGCATTATGCCCAGTACATGACCTTATGGGACTTTCCTACTTGGCAGTACATCTACGT
ATTAGTCATCGCTATTACCATGGTGATGCGGTTTTGGCAGTACATCAATGGGCGTGGATAGCGGTTTGAC
TCACGGGGATTTCCAAGTCTCCACCCCATTGACGTCAATGGGAGTTTGTTTTGGCACCAAAATCAACGGG
ACTTTCCAAAATGTCGTAACAACTCCGCCCCATTGACGCAAATGGGCGGTAGGCGTGTACGGTGGGAGGT
CTATATAAGCAGAGCTCTCTGGCTAACTAGAGAACCCACTGCTTACTGGCTTATCGAAATTAATACGACT
CACTATAGGGAGACCCAAGCTGGCTAGTTAAGCTTGGTACCGAGCTCGGATCCAGTACCCTTCACCGATC
AAGCTTTAGGCATCTCCTATGGCAGGAAGAAGCGGAGACAGCGACGCAGACCTCCTCAAGACTGTCAAAT
TGATCAAGCGTCTCTATCAAAGCAGTAAGTAGTACATGTAATGCCTCTTTTAGCAATAACAATAGTAGCA
TTAGTAATAGCAGCAATACTAGCAATAGTTGTGTGGTCTATAGTATTCATAGAATATAGGAAAATATTAA
GACAAAGAAAAATAGACAGGTTAATTGATAGAATAAGAGAAAGAGAAGAAGACAGTGGCAATGAGAGTGA
AGGGGATCAGGAGGAGTTATCCAGAATTATGGAGAGGGGGCATCTTGCTCCTTGGGATGTTAATGATCTG
TAGTGCTACAGACAATTTGTGGGTCACAGTCTATTATGGGGTACCTGTGTGGAGAGAAGCAAACACCACT
CTATTCTGTGCATCAGATGCCAAAGCATATGATAAAGAGGTGCATAATGTTTGGGCCTCGCATGCCTGTG
TACCTACAGACCCTAACCCACAAGAAATGTTATTGGAAAATGTGACAGAATATTTTAACATGTGGAAAAA
TGATATGGTAGAACAGATGCAGGAGGATATAATCAGCTTATGGGATCAAAGCCTAAAACCATGTGTAAAA
TTAACCCCACTCTGTGTCACTCTACATTGTAGTAATATTACCAATATCAATAATAGTACTGCTGGTGGCA
ATAGTAGCAATATAGAGGGGAGAGAAGAGATAAAGAACTGCTCTTTTAATATTACCACAAACATAAGAAA
AAAGGTGCAAGGAGAATATGCATTGTTTTATTCAACTGATGTAGTACAAATAGAAAATGATAACTCTAGC
TATATGATAAGAAGTTGTAATACCTCAGTCATTACACAGGCCTGTCCAAAAATATCTTTTGAGCCAATTC
CCATACATTATTGTGCCCCGGCTGGTTTTGCGATTCTAAAATGTAATGAGACGAAGTTCAGTGGAAAAGG
AAATTGTAGTAAGGTCAGCACAGTACAATGTACACATGGAATTAGACCAGTAGTATCAACTCAATTGCTG
TTAAATGGCAGTCTAGCAGAAGAAGAGGTGGTAATTAGATCTGACAATTTCTCAGACAATGCTAGAAACA
TACTAGTACAGCTGAATGAGACTGTAGAAATTAACTGTACAAGGCCCAACAACAATACAAGAAAAAGTAT
ACATATAGGACCAGGAAGAGCATTTTATACAACAGGAGAAATAATAGGAGACATAAGACAGGCACATTGT
AACATTAGTGAAGCAAAATGGAATCAGACCTTAAAAAGGGTAGCTAAAAAATTAAGAGAACAATTTCCTA
ACCGCACAATAGTCTTTAATCAATCCTCAGGAGGGGACCCAGAAATTACAATGCACTCTTTTAATTGTGG
AGGGGAATTTTTCTACTGTAATACAGCGAAACTGTTTAACAGTACTTGGTTCAATAACACTGAAGGCATA
AATACCACTGAAGGAAATGGCAATATCACACGCAATATCACACTCCAATGCAGAATAAAACAATTTATAA
ACATGTGGCAGGAAGTAGGAAAAGCAATGTATGCCCCTCCCATCAGTGGACCGATTAGCTGTAAATCAAA
TATTACAGGGTTGATATTAACAAGAGATGGTGGTGAGGATAACAACACCGAGACCGAGATTTTTAGACCT
GGAGGAGGAGATATGAGGGACAATTGGAGAAGTGAATTATATAAATATAAAGTAGTAAGAATTGAACCAT
TAGGAGTAGCACCCACCAAGGCAAAGAGAAGAGTGGTGCAGAGAGAAAAAAGAGCAGTGGGGCTGGGAGC
TTTGTTCCTTGGGTTCTTGGGAGCAGCAGGAAGCACTATGGGCGCAGCGTCATTGACGCTGACGGTACAA
GCCAGACAATTATTGTCTGGTATAGTGCAGCAGCAGAACAATCTGCTGAGGGCTATTGAGGCGCAACAGC
ATCTGTTGCAACTCACTGTCTGGGGCATCAAGCAGCTCCAGGCAAGAGTCCTGGCTGTGGAAAGATACCT
ACAGGATCAACAGCTCCTGGGGATTTGGGGCTGCTCTGGAAAACTCATCTGCACCACTACTGTGCCTTGG
AATACTAGCTGGAGTAATAAATCTTTGGAACAAATTTGGAATAGCACGACTTGGATGGAGTGGGATAAAG
AAGTTAGCAAATACACAGGCATAATATACACCTTAATTGAAGAATCGCAGACCCAACAAGAAAAGAATGA
ACAAGACTTATTGGCATTAGATAAATGGGACAGTTTGTGGAATTGGTTTAACATATCAAACTGGCTGTGG
TATATAAAAATATTCATAATGATAGTAGGAGGCTTGGTAGGTTTAAGAATAGTCTTTTCTGTACTTACTA
TAGTAAATAGAGTTAGGCAGGGATATTCACCATTATCGTTTCAGACCCACCGCCCAGCCCAGAGGGGACC
AGACAGGCCCGAAGGAATCGAAGACGGAGGTGGAGAGAGAGACAGAGACAGATCACCACCATTAGTGGAT
GGATTCTTGACACTTATCTGGGTCGACCTGAGGAGCCTGTTCCTCTTCACCTACCACCGCTTGAGAGACT
TACTCTTGATTGTAACGAGGATTGTGGAGACTCTGAGACGCAGGGGGTGGGAACTCCTCAAGTACTGGTG
GAACCTTCTACAATATTGGATTCAGGAACTAAAGAATAGTGCTGTTAGCTTGCTCAACGCCACAGCCATA
GCAGTAGCTGAGGGGACAGATAGGCTTCTAGAACTATTACAAAGGGCTTATAGAGCTATTCTTAACATCC
CTACAAGAATAAGACAGGGCTTAGAACGAGCTTTGTTATAAGATGGGTGGCAAGGGATCAAAAAGTTGTG
TGCCTGGATGGTCTGCTGTAAGGGAAAGAATGAGACGAACTGACCCGGCAACAGAAAGGGCGGCAGCAGA
AGGGGTGGGAGCAGTATCTCGAGACGGATCCAGCTAAGGGTCAAGACAATTCTGCAGATATCCAGCACAG
TGGCGGCCGCTCGAGTCTAGAGGGCCCGCGGTTCGAAGGTAAGCCTATCCCTAACCCTCTCCTCGGTCTC
GATTCTACGCGTACCGGTCATCATCACCATCACCATTGAGTTTAAACCCGCTGATCAGCCTCGACTGTGC
CTTCTAGTTGCCAGCCATCTGTTGTTTGCCCCTCCCCCGTGCCTTCCTTGACCCTGGAAGGTGCCACTCC
CACTGTCCTTTCCTAATAAAATGAGGAAATTGCATCGCATTGTCTGAGTAGGTGTCATTCTATTCTGGGG
GGTGGGGTGGGGCAGGACAGCAAGGGGGAGGATTGGGAAGACAATAGCAGGCATGCTGGGGATGCGGTGG
GCTCTATGGCTTCTGAGGCGGAAAGAACCAGCTGGGGCTCTAGGGGGTATCCCC
[124 nt withheld, positions 8105-8228]
C
[91 nt withheld, positions 8230-8320]
A
[49 nt withheld, positions 8322-8370]
CCTTTGACGTTGGAGTCCACGTTCTTT
[37 nt withheld, positions 8398-8434]
ACCCTATCTCGGTCTATTCTTTTGATTTATAAGGGATTTTGCCGATTTCGGCCTATTG
Features (pLannotate 1.2.2; 24 found; start..end, strand, type, name):
     55..384     +  promoter       SV40 promoter: SV40 enhancer and early promoter
    451..1242    +  CDS            neo: KKA2_KLEPN - Also known as kan, nptII. Experimental evidence at protein level: Swiss-Prot protein existence level 1. Resistance to kanamycin, neomycin, paromomycin, ribostamycin, butirosin and gentamicin B. From Klebsiella pneumoniae.
   1268..1426    +  CDS            ble (fragment): BLE_KLEPN - Experimental evidence at protein level: Swiss-Prot protein existence level 1. Binding protein with a strong affinity to the bleomycin family of antibiotics. Binds to CL990; an antimitotic-antibiotic compound. From Klebsiella pneumoniae.
   1421..1542    +  polyA_signal   SV40 poly(A) signal: SV40 polyadenylation signal
   1615..1631    -  protein_bind   lac operator: The lac repressor binds to the lac operator to inhibit transcription in E. coli. This inhibition can be relieved by adding lactose or isopropyl-β-D-thiogalactopyranoside (IPTG). lac repressor encoded by lacI
   1639..1669    -  promoter       lac promoter: promoter for the E. coli lac operon
   1684..1705    -  protein_bind   CAP binding site: CAP binding activates transcription in the presence of cAMP. E. coli catabolite activator protein
   1718..1810    -  CDS            lacI (fragment): lac repressor; lacI; The lac repressor binds to the lac operator to inhibit transcription in E. coli. This inhibition can be relieved by adding lactose or isopropyl-β-D-thiogalactopyranoside (IPTG).
   1993..2581    -  rep_origin     ori: high-copy-number ColE1/pMB1/pBR322/pUC origin of replication
   2752..3612    -  CDS            AmpR: β-lactamase; bla; confers resistance to ampicillin, carbenicillin, and related antibiotics
   3613..3717    -  promoter       AmpR promoter: bla
   3776..3828    -  misc_feature   bom (fragment): basis of mobility region from pBR322
   3983..4362    +  enhancer       CMV enhancer: human cytomegalovirus immediate early enhancer
   4363..4566    +  promoter       CMV promoter: human cytomegalovirus (CMV) immediate early promoter
   4562..4595    +  LTR            5' LTR (truncated) (fragment): truncated 5' long terminal repeat (LTR) from HIV-1
   4611..4629    +  promoter       T7 promoter: promoter for bacteriophage T7 RNA polymerase
   4675..4785    +  CDS            tat (fragment): TAT_HV1BR - Experimental evidence at protein level: Swiss-Prot protein existence level 1. Extracellular circulating Tat can be endocytosed by surrounding uninfected cells via the binding to several surface receptors such as CD26, CXCR4, heparan sulfate proteoglycans (HSPG) or LDLR. Neurons are rarely infected, but they internalize Tat via their LDLR. Through its interaction with nuclear HATs, Tat is potentially able to control the acetylation-dependent cellular gene expression. Modulates the expression of many cellular genes involved in cell survival, proliferation or in coding for cytokines o
   4807..4983    +  CDS            vpu (fragment): VPU_HV1YF - Protein inferred from homology: Swiss-Prot protein existence level 3. Enhances virion budding by targeting host CD4 and Tetherin/BST2 to proteasome degradation. Degradation of CD4 prevents any unwanted premature interactions between viral Env and its host receptor CD4 in the endoplasmic reticulum. Degradation of antiretroviral protein Tetherin/BST2 is important for virion budding, as BST2 tethers new viral particles to the host cell membrane. Mechanistically, Vpu bridges either CD4 or BST2 to BTRC, a substrate recognition subunit of the Skp1/Cullin/F-box protein E3 ubiquitin ligase
   4961..7528    +  CDS            env: ENV_HV1JR - Experimental evidence at protein level: Swiss-Prot protein existence level 1. [Transmembrane protein gp41]: Acts as a class I viral fusion protein. Under the current model, the protein has at least 3 conformational states: pre-fusion native state, pre-hairpin intermediate state, and post-fusion hairpin state. During fusion of viral and target intracellular membranes, the coiled coil regions (heptad repeats) assume a trimer-of-hairpins structure, positioning the fusion peptide in close proximity to the C-terminal region of the ectodomain. The formation of this structure appears to d
   7533..7655    +  CDS            nef (fragment): NEF_HV1Z2 - Experimental evidence at protein level: Swiss-Prot protein existence level 1. Extracellular Nef protein targets CD4(+) T-lymphocytes for apoptosis by interacting with CXCR4 surface receptors. From Human immunodeficiency virus type 1 group M subtype D (isolate Z2/CDC-Z34) (HIV-1).
   7738..7779    +  CDS            V5 tag: epitope tag from simian virus 5
   7835..8059    +  polyA_signal   bGH poly(A) signal: bovine growth hormone polyadenylation signal
   8063..8084    +  promoter       SV40 promoter (fragment): SV40 enhancer and early promoter
   8105..41      +  rep_origin     f1 ori (across the origin) (sequence partly withheld): f1 bacteriophage origin of replication; arrow indicates direction of (+) strand synthesis
