[The description below was written by a language model from this plasmid's Addgene catalogue record and pLannotate feature annotations shown in this document.]
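Description:
pHP025Env is a mammalian expression plasmid built on the pcDNA3.1 backbone that carries an HIV-1 envelope glycoprotein gene amplified from the plasma of an HIV patient. The sequenced plasmid is about 8.5 kb. It is propagated in E. coli through a high-copy ColE1/pUC-type origin with ampicillin selection (β-lactamase under its own promoter), and it also contains an f1 phage origin. For selection in mammalian cells, an SV40 enhancer/early promoter drives the neomycin phosphotransferase gene, terminated by an SV40 polyadenylation signal, which confers G418 resistance.

The payload sits between the human CMV immediate-early enhancer/promoter and the bovine growth hormone polyadenylation signal, with a T7 promoter just upstream of the insert. The annotated insert is a contiguous stretch of the viral genome rather than the env open reading frame alone. A full-length env coding sequence of roughly 2.6 kb, encoding the gp160 precursor of gp120 and the gp41 fusion subunit, is preceded by fragments matching tat and vpu and followed by a short nef fragment. This is consistent with PCR amplification of the env region with its naturally overlapping and flanking reading frames. A V5 epitope tag from the vector lies downstream of the insert, but it follows the nef fragment, and the record does not indicate that it is fused in frame to Env.

The associated study examined how patient-derived Env phenotypes relate to CD4 T cell loss. The plasmid therefore serves to express a primary patient Env in cultured mammalian cells for functional characterisation of the glycoprotein. The record does not specify particular assays.
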