Addgene plasmid #133990: pHP025Env
Purpose: Env gene from HIV patient plasma in pcDNA3.1 expression vector
Depositing lab: Himanshu Garg. Depositing organization: Texas Tech University Health Sciences Center El Paso. Publication: HIV-1 Env Glycoprotein Phenotype along with Immune Activation Determines CD4 T Cell Loss in HIV Patients. Joshi A, Sedano M, Beauchamp B, Punke EB, Mulla ZD, Meza A, Alozie OK, Mukherjee D, Garg H. J Immunol. 2016 Feb 15;196(4):1768-79. doi: 10.4049/jimmunol.1501588. Epub 2016 Jan 13. PubMed 26764036.
Backbone
  Vector backbone: pcDNA3.1
  Vector type: Mammalian Expression
  Selectable markers: Neomycin (select with G418)
Growth in bacteria
  Bacterial resistance: Ampicillin, 100 μg/mL
  Growth temperature: 37°C
  Growth strain: DH5alpha
  Growth instructions: The bacterial strain XL10 Gold is preferred for downstream applications.
  Copy number: Unknown
Gene/Insert
  Gene/Insert name: Envelope Glycoprotein
  GenBank ID: KP754468.1
Terms and licenses: Academic/Nonprofit Terms; Industry Terms: Not Available to Industry
How to cite: pHP025Env was a gift from Himanshu Garg (Addgene plasmid # 133990 ; http://n2t.net/addgene:133990 ; RRID:Addgene_133990)
