>Addgene plasmid #133990 | pHP025Env | depositor partial sequence | sequence record 257787 | pHP025Env sequence 2571 bps
ATGAGAGTGAAGGGGATCAGGAGGAGTTATCCAGAATTATGGAGAGGGGGCATCTTGCTCCTTGGGATGT
TAATGATCTGTAGTGCTACAGACAATTTGTGGGTCACAGTCTATTATGGGGTACCTGTGTGGAGAGAAGC
AAACACCACTCTATTCTGTGCATCAGATGCCAAAGCATATGATAAAGAGGTGCATAATGTTTGGGCCTCG
CATGCCTGTGTACCTACAGACCCTAACCCACAAGAAATGTTATTGGAAAATGTGACAGAATATTTTAACA
TGTGGAAAAATGATATGGTAGAACAGATGCAGGAGGATATAATCAGCTTATGGGATCAAAGCCTAAAACC
ATGTGTAAAATTAACCCCACTCTGTGTCACTCTACATTGTAGTAATATTACCAATATCAATAATAGTACT
GCTGGTGGCAATAGTAGCAATATAGAGGGGAGAGAAGAGATAAAGAACTGCTCTTTTAATATTACCACAA
ACATAAGAAAAAAGGTGCAAGGAGAATATGCATTGTTTTATTCAACTGATGTAGTACAAATAGAAAATGA
TAACTCTAGCTATATGATAAGAAGTTGTAATACCTCAGTCATTACACAGGCCTGTCCAAAAATATCTTTT
GAGCCAATTCCCATACATTATTGTGCCCCGGCTGGTTTTGCGATTCTAAAATGTAATGAGACGAAGTTCA
GTGGAAAAGGAAATTGTAGTAAGGTCAGCACAGTACAATGTACACATGGAATTAGACCAGTAGTATCAAC
TCAATTGCTGTTAAATGGCAGTCTAGCAGAAGAAGAGGTGGTAATTAGATCTGACAATTTCTCAGACAAT
GCTAGAAACATACTAGTACAGCTGAATGAGACTGTAGAAATTAACTGTACAAGGCCCAACAACAATACAA
GAAAAAGTATACATATAGGACCAGGAAGAGCATTTTATACAACAGGAGAAATAATAGGAGACATAAGACA
GGCACATTGTAACATTAGTGAAGCAAAATGGAATCAGACCTTAAAAAGGGTAGCTAAAAAATTAAGAGAA
CAATTTCCTAACCGCACAATAGTCTTTAATCAATCCTCAGGAGGGGACCCAGAAATTACAATGCACTCTT
TTAATTGTGGAGGGGAATTTTTCTACTGTAATACAGCGAAACTGTTTAACAGTACTTGGTTCAATAACAC
TGAAGGCATAAATACCACTGAAGGAAATGGCAATATCACACGCAATATCACACTCCAATGCAGAATAAAA
CAATTTATAAACATGTGGCAGGAAGTAGGAAAAGCAATGTATGCCCCTCCCATCAGTGGACCGATTAGCT
GTAAATCAAATATTACAGGGTTGATATTAACAAGAGATGGTGGTGAGGATAACAACACCGAGACCGAGAT
TTTTAGACCTGGAGGAGGAGATATGAGGGACAATTGGAGAAGTGAATTATATAAATATAAAGTAGTAAGA
ATTGAACCATTAGGAGTAGCACCCACCAAGGCAAAGAGAAGAGTGGTGCAGAGAGAAAAAAGAGCAGTGG
GGCTGGGAGCTTTGTTCCTTGGGTTCTTGGGAGCAGCAGGAAGCACTATGGGCGCAGCGTCATTGACGCT
GACGGTACAAGCCAGACAATTATTGTCTGGTATAGTGCAGCAGCAGAACAATCTGCTGAGGGCTATTGAG
GCGCAACAGCATCTGTTGCAACTCACTGTCTGGGGCATCAAGCAGCTCCAGGCAAGAGTCCTGGCTGTGG
AAAGATACCTACAGGATCAACAGCTCCTGGGGATTTGGGGCTGCTCTGGAAAACTCATCTGCACCACTAC
TGTGCCTTGGAATACTAGCTGGAGTAATAAATCTTTGGAACAAATTTGGAATAGCACGACTTGGATGGAG
TGGGATAAAGAAGTTAGCAAATACACAGGCATAATATACACCTTAATTGAAGAATCGCAGACCCAACAAG
AAAAGAATGAACAAGACTTATTGGCATTAGATAAATGGGACAGTTTGTGGAATTGGTTTAACATATCAAA
CTGGCTGTGGTATATAAAAATATTCATAATGATAGTAGGAGGCTTGGTAGGTTTAAGAATAGTCTTTTCT
GTACTTACTATAGTAAATAGAGTTAGGCAGGGATATTCACCATTATCGTTTCAGACCCACCGCCCAGCCC
AGAGGGGACCAGACAGGCCCGAAGGAATCGAAGACGGAGGTGGAGAGAGAGACAGAGACAGATCACCACC
ATTAGTGGATGGATTCTTGACACTTATCTGGGTCGACCTGAGGAGCCTGTTCCTCTTCACCTACCACCGC
TTGAGAGACTTACTCTTGATTGTAACGAGGATTGTGGAGACTCTGAGACGCAGGGGGTGGGAACTCCTCA
AGTACTGGTGGAACCTTCTACAATATTGGATTCAGGAACTAAAGAATAGTGCTGTTAGCTTGCTCAACGC
CACAGCCATAGCAGTAGCTGAGGGGACAGATAGGCTTCTAGAACTATTACAAAGGGCTTATAGAGCTATT
CTTAACATCCCTACAAGAATAAGACAGGGCTTAGAACGAGCTTTGTTATAA
